>Addgene plasmid #126345 | pGWB14-LYX127 | addgene full sequence | sequence record 247452 | Addgene NGS Result
TCGGTCTTGCCTTGCTCGTCGGTGATGTACTTCACCAGCTCCGCGAAGTCGCTCTTCTTGATGGAGCGCA
TGGGGACGTGCTTGGCAATCACGCGCACCCCCCGGCCGTTTTAGCGGCTAAAAAAGTCATGGCTCTGCCC
TCGGGCGGACCACGCCCATCATGACCTTGCCAAGCTCGTCCTGCTTCTCTTCGATCTTCGCCAGCAGGGC
GAGGATCGTGGCATCACCGAACCGCGCCGTGCGCGGGTCGTCGGTGAGCCAGAGTTTCAGCAGGCCGCCC
AGGCGGCCCAGGTCGCCATTGATGCGGGCCAGCTCGCGGACGTGCTCATAGTCCACGACGCCCGTGATTT
TGTAGCCCTGGCCGACGGCCAGCAGGTAGGCCGACAGGCTCATGCCGGCCGCCGCCGCCTTTTCCTCAAT
CGCTCTTCGTTCGTCTGGAAGGCAGTACACCTTGATAGGTGGGCTGCCCTTCCTGGTTGGCTTGGTTTCA
TCAGCCATCCGCTTGCCCTCATCTGTTACGCCGGCGGTAGCCGGCCAGCCTCGCAGAGCAGGATTCCCGT
TGAGCACCGCCAGGTGCGAATAAGGGACAGTGAAGAAGGAACACCCGCTCGCGGGTGGGCCTACTTCACC
TATCCTGCCCGGCTGACGCCGTTGGATACACCAAGGAAAGTCTACACGAACCCTTTGGCAAAATCCTGTA
TATCGTGCGAAAAAGGATGGATATACCGAAAAAATCGCTATAATGACCCCGAAGCAGGGTTATGCAGCGG
AAAAGCGCCACGCTTCCCGAAGGGAGAAAGGCGGACAGGTATCCGGTAAGCGGCAGGGTCGGAACAGGAG
AGCGCACGAGGGAGCTTCCAGGGGGAAACGCCTGGTATCTTTATAGTCCTGTCGGGTTTCGCCACCTCTG
ACTTGAGCGTCGATTTTTGTGATGCTCGTCAGGGGGGCGGAGCCTATGGAAAAACGCCAGCAACGCGGCC
TTTTTACGGTTCCTGGCCTTTTGCTGGCCTTTTGCTCACATGTTCTTTCCTGCGTTATCCCCTGATTCTG
TGGATAACCGTATTACCGCCTTTGAGTGAGCTGATACCGCTCGCCGCAGCCGAACGACCGAGCGCAGCGA
GTCAGTGAGCGAGGAAGCGGAAGAGCGCCAGAAGGCCGCCAGAGAGGCCGAGCGCGGCCGTGAGGCTTGG
ACGCTAGGGCAGGGCATGAAAAAGCCCGTAGCGGGCTGCTACGGGCGTCTGACGCGGTGGAAAGGGGGAG
GGGATGTTGTCTACATGGCTCTGCTGTAGTGAGTGGGTTGCGCTCCGGCAGCGGTCCTGATCAATCGTCA
CCCTTTCTCGGTCCTTCAACGTTCCTGACAACGAGCCTCCTTTTCGCCAATCCATCGACAATCACCGCGA
GTCCCTGCTCGAACGCTGCGTCCGGACCGGCTTCGTCGAAGGCGTCTATCGCGGCCCGCAACAGCGGCGA
GAGCGGAGCCTGTTCAACGGTGCCGCCGCGCTCGCCGGCATCGCTGTCGCCGGCCTGCTCCTCAAGCACG
GCCCCAACAGTGAAGTAGCTGATTGTCATCAGCGCATTGACGGCGTCCCCGGCCGAAAAACCCGCCTCGC
AGAGGAAGCGAAGCTGCGCGTCGGCCGTTTCCATCTGCGGTGCGCCCGGTCGCGTGCCGGCATGGATGCG
CGCGCCATCGCGGTAGGCGAGCAGCGCCTGCCTGAAGCTGCGGGCATTCCCGATCAGAAATGAGCGCCAG
TCGTCGTCGGCTCTCGGCACCGAATGCGTATGATTCTCCGCCAGCATGGCTTCGGCCAGTGCGTCGAGCA
GCGCCCGCTTGTTCCTGAAGTGCCAGTAAAGCGCCGGCTGCTGAACCCCCAACCGTTCCGCCAGTTTGCG
TGTCGTCAGACCGTCTACGCCGACCTCGTTCAACAGGTCCAGGGCGGCACGGATCACTGTATTCGGCTGC
AACTTTGTCATGCTTGACACTTTATCACTGATAAACATAATATGTCCACCAACTTATCAGTGATAAAGAA
TCCGCGCGTTCAATCGGACCAGCGGAGGCTGGTCCGGAGGCCAGACGTGAAACCCAACATACCCCTGATC
GTAATTCTGAGCACTGTCGCGCTCGACGCTGTCGGCATCGGCCTGATTATGCCGGTGCTGCCGGGCCTCC
TGCGCGATCTGGTTCACTCGAACGACGTCACCGCCCACTATGGCATTCTGCTGGCGCTGTATGCGTTGGT
GCAATTTGCCTGCGCACCTGTGCTGGGCGCGCTGTCGGATCGTTTCGGGCGGCGGCCAATCTTGCTCGTC
TCGCTGGCCGGCGCCAGATCTGGGGAACCCTGTGGTTGGCATGCACATACAAATGGACGAACGGATAAAC
CTTTTCACGCCCTTTTAAATATCCGATTATTCTAATAAACGCTCTTTTCTCTTAGGTTTACCCGCCAATA
TATCCTGTCAAACACTGATAGTTTAAACGTTGCGATTAAGAATTCGAGCTCGGTACCCCCCTACTCCAAA
AATGTCAAAGATACAGTCTCAGAAGACCAAAGGGCTATTGAGACTTTTCAACAAAGGGTAATTTCGGGAA
ACCTCCTCGGATTCCATTGCCCAGCTATCTGTCACTTCATCGAAAGGACAGTAGAAAAGGAAGGTGGCTC
CTACAAATGCCATCATTGCGATAAAGGAAAGGCTATCATTCAAGATGCCTCTGCCGACAGTGGTCCCAAA
GATGGACCCCCACCCACGAGGAGCATCGTGGAAAAAGAAGACGTTCCAACCACGTCTTCAAAGCAAGTGG
ATTGATGTGACATCTCCACTGACGTAAGGGATGACGCACAATCCCACTATCCTTCGCAAGACCCTTCCTC
TATATAAGGAAGTTCATTTCATTTGGAGAGGACAGCCCAAGCTTCGACTCTAGAGGATCCCCTTAAATCG
ATATGGAACGAGCTATACAAGGAAACGACGCTAGGGAACAAGCTAACAGTGAACGTTGGGATGGAGGATC
AGGAGGTACCACTTCTCCCTTCAAACTTCCTGACGAAAGTCCGAGTTGGACTGAGTGGCGGCTACATAAC
GATGAGACGAATTCGAATCAAGATAATCCCCTTGGTTTCAAGGAAAGCTGGGGTTTCGGGAAAGTTGTAT
TTAAGAGATATCTCAGATACGACAGGACGGAAGCTTCACTGCACAGAGTCCTTGGATCTTGGACGGGAGA
TTCGGTTAACTATGCAGCATCTCGATTTTTCGGTTTCGACCAGATCGGATGTACCTATAGTATTCGGTTT
CGAGGAGTTAGTATCACCGTTTCTGGAGGGTCTCGAACTCTTCAGCATCTCTGTGAGATGGCAATTCGGT
CTAAGCAAGAACTGCTACAGCTTGCCCCAATCGAAGTGGAAAGTAATGTATCAAGAGGATGCCCTGAAGG
TACTCAAACCTTCGAAAAAGAAAGCGAGTAAGTCGAGGGCGAGCTCGAATTCGGTACGCTGAAATCACCA
GTCTCTCTCTACAAATCTATCTCTCTCTATTTTCTCCATAAATAATGTGTGAGTAGTTTCCCGATAAGGG
AAATTAGGGTTCTTATAGGGTTTCGCTCATGTGTTGAGCATATAAGAAACCCTTAGTATGTATTTGTATT
TGTAAAATACTTCTATCAATAAAATTTCTAATTCCTAAAACCAAAATCCAGTACTAAAATCCAGATCTCC
CTGCAGGTCCCCAGATTAGCCTTTTCAATTTCAGAAAGAATGCTAACCCACAGATGGTTAGAGAGGCTTA
CGCAGCAGGTCTCATCAAGACGATCTACCCGAGCAATAATCTCCAGGAAATCAAATACCTTCCCAAGAAG
GTTAAAGATGCAGTCAAAAGATTCAGGACTAACTGCATCAAGAACACAGAGAAAGATATATTTCTCAAGA
TCAGAAGTACTATTCCAGTATGGACGATTCAAGGCTTGCTTCACAAACCAAGGCAAGTAATAGAGATTGG
AGTCTCTAAAAAGGTAGTTCCCACTGAATCAAAGGCCATGGAGTCAAAGATTCAAATAGAGGACCTAACA
GAACTCGCCGTAAAGACTGGCGAACAGTTCATACAGAGTCTCTTACGACTCAATGACAAGAAGAAAATCT
TCGTCAACATGGTGGAGCACGACACACTTGTCTACTCCAAAAATATCAAAGATACAGTCTCAGAAGACCA
AAGGGCAATTGAGACTTTTCAACAAAGGGTAATATCCGGAAACCTCCTCGGATTCCATTGCCCAGCTATC
TGTCACTTTATTGTGAAGATAGTGGAAAAGGAAGGTGGCTCCTACAAATGCCATCATTGCGATAAAGGAA
AGGCCATCGTTGAAGATGCCTCTGCCGACAGTGGTCCCAAAGATGGACCCCCACCCACGAGGAGCATCGT
GGAAAAAGAAGACGTTCCAACCACGTCTTCAAAGCAAGTGGATTGATGTGATATCTCCACTGACGTAAGG
GATGACGCACAATCCCACTATCCTTCGCAAGACCCTTCCTCTATATAAGGAAGTTCATTTCATTTGGAGA
GAACACGGGGGACTCTAGAGTTATCAACAAGTTTGTACAAAAAAGCAGGCTCCACCACTAGTATGGCCAA
TAGCAGTAACAGTTCTAAGAAAGATATGGATCGGGTTAAAGGTCCATGGAGCCCCGAAGAAGACGAGCTT
TTACAGCAGCTCGTTCATAAACATGGACCACGAAATTGGTCTCTTATTAGCAAATCCATACCTGGAAGAT
CCGGTAAATCTTGCAGGTTACGCTGGTGTAATCAGTTATCTCCACAAGTAGAGCATCGGGCTTTTACTCC
CGAAGAAGATGAGACCATTATTCGGGCCCATGCTCGATTTGGGAATAAATGGGCTACTATAGCCCGACTT
CTTAATGGACGCACCGATAACGCCATTAAGAACCACTGGAACTCTACCTTGAAGAGGAAGTCCTCCTCTC
TTAGTGCTGATGAAGGTAACGAACTCGCCGATCAAATTTTTCAAAACGAACAGCCGCCGTTAAAGAGATC
CGTTAGTGCCGGATCCGCTATACCGGTTTCGGGTTTCCATTTCAGTCCCTGTAGCCCATCGGGTTCGGAC
AGTGATTCGAGCCTTCATGTCACGTCATCGTCTCAATCTCACTTATTCAAGCCTGTCTCTAGAGCCGGCG
GTGTGTTTCCACCGCCGTCTATTGACACATCATCTCCTTCCGATGATCCGCCGACTTCCCTCAGCCTTTC
GCTTCCCGGAGTTGACTTGGCCGAGTTTTCTAATCGTTCGGCTGAGTCAACTCAGTCGAAGAATCCCTTT
CAGATGCTTCCTGTTGCTATGCAGATTCCGCCACCTCCACCACCGCCGCCTCAGGCTGCGGTGGTTCCAT
TTCAACGTGCTCCTTTAAATCAGGAAGCTGCAGGAGTACAGCAAGATAAGGTGTTTGTGCCTTTTAGTCA
GGAGTTGTTGGGGGTGATGCAGGAGATGATTAAAGCGGAGGTGAGGAACTATATGGTGGGGATTGAACAG
CAACAATTTCAGCAACAACAGCAGCAGGAACGTTATCATCAACAACAGCAGCAGTTGCAGCAACAAAATC
ATCAAATGCCAAGTGGAATAGGGTTAGGTTTGTGTATGCAACAAGCTAGTGATGGATTCAGGAATACAGG
TGCTAATCGCATGGGAGTAAGCAAAATCGATCCCGGGGACCCAGCTTTCTTGTACAAAGTGGTTGATAAC
AGCGGGTTAATTAACATCTTTTACCCATACGATGTTCCTGACTATGCGGGCTATCCCTATGACGTCCCGG
ACTATGCAGGATCCTATCCATATGACGTTCCAGATTACGCTGCTCAGTGCAGCGCTTAGAGCTCGAATTT
CCCCGATCGTTCAAACATTTGGCAATAAAGTTTCTTAAGATTGAATCCTGTTGCCGGTCTTGCGATGATT
ATCATATAATTTCTGTTGAATTACGTTAAGCATGTAATAATTAACATGTAATGCATGACGTTATTTATGA
GATGGGTTTTTATGATTAGAGTCCCGCAATTATACATTTAATACGCGATAGAAAACAAAATATAGCGCGC
AAACTAGGATAAATTATCGCGCGCGGTGTCATCTATGTTACTAGATCGGGAATTAGCTTCATCAACGCAA
GACATGCGCACGACCGTCTGACAGGAGAGGAATTTCCGACGAGCACAGAAAGGACTTGCTCTTGGACGTA
GGCCTATTTCTCAGGCACATGTATCAAGTGTTCGGACGTGGGTTTTCGATGGTGTATCAGCCGCCGCCAA
CTGGGAGATGAGGAGGCTTTCTTGGGGGGCAGTCAGCAGTTCATTTCACAAGACAGAGGAACTTGTAAGG
AGATGCACTGATTTATCTTGGCGCAAACCAGCAGGACGAATTAGTGGGAATAGCCCGCGAATATCTAAGT
TATGCCTGTCGGCATGAGCAGAAACTTCCAATTCGAAACAGTTTGGAGAGGTTGTTTTTGGGCATACCTT
TTGTTAGTCAGCCTCTCGATTGCTCATCGTCATTACACAGTACCGAAGTTTGATCGATCTAGTAACATAG
ATGACACCGCGCGCGATAATTTATCCTAGTTTGCGCGCTATATTTTGTTTTCTATCGCGTATTAAATGTA
TAATTGCGGGACTCTAATCATAAAAACCCATCTCATAAATAACGTCATGCATTACATGTTAATTATTACA
TGCTTAACGTAATTCAACAGAAATTATATGATAATCATCGCAAGACCGGCAACAGGATTCAATCTTAAGA
AACTTTATTGCCAAATGTTTGAACGATCTGCTTCGACGCACTCCTTCTTTACTCCACCATCTCGTCCTTA
TTGAAAACGTGGGTAGCACCAAAACGAATCAAGTCGCTGGAACTGAAGTTACCAATCACGCTGGATGATT
TGCCAGTTGGATTAATCTTGCCTTTCCCCGCATGAATAATATTGATGAATGCATGCGTGAGGGGTATTTC
GATTTTGGCAATAGCTGCAATTGCCGCGACATCCTCCAACGAGCATAATTCTTCAGAAAAATAGCGATGT
TCCATGTTGTCAGGGCATGCATGATGCACGTTATGAGGTGACGGTGCTAGGCAGTATTCCCTCAAAGTTT
CATAGTCAGTATCATATTCATCATTGCATTCCTGCAAGAGAGAATTGAGACGCAATCCACACGCTGCGGC
AACCTTCCGGCGTTCGTGGTCTATTTGCTCTTGGACGTTGCAAACGTAAGTGTTGGATCCCGGTCGGCAT
CTACTCTATTCCTTTGCCCTCGGACGAGTGCTGGGGCGTCGGTTTCCACTATCGGCGAGTACTTCTACAC
AGCCATCGGTCCAGACGGCCGCGCTTCTGCGGGCGATTTGTGTACGCCCGACAGTCCCGGCTCCGGATCG
GACGATTGCGTCGCATCGACCCTGCGCCCAAGCTGCATCATCGAAATTGCCGTCAACCAAGCTCTGATAG
AGTTGGTCAAGACCAATGCGGAGCATATACGCCCGGAGCCGCGGCGATCCTGCAAGCTCCGGATGCCTCC
GCTCGAAGTAGCGCGTCTGCTGCTCCATACAAGCCAACCACGGCCTCCAGAAGAAGATGTTGGCGACCTC
GTATTGGGAATCCCCGAACATCGCCTCGCTCCAGTCAATGACCGCTGTTATGCGGCCATTGTCCGTCAGG
ACATTGTTGGAGCCGAAATCCGCGTGCACGAGGTGCCGGACTTCGGGGCAGTCCTCGGCCCAAAGCATCA
GCTCATCGAGAGCCTGCGCGACGGACGCACTGACGGTGTCGTCCATCACAGTTTGCCAGTGATACACATG
GGGATCAGCAATCGCGCATATGAAATCACGCCATGTAGTGTATTGACCGATTCCTTGCGGTCCGAATGGG
CCGAACCCGCTCGTCTGGCTAAGATCGGCCGCAGCGATCGCATCCATGGCCTCCGCGACCGGCTGCAGAA
CAGCGGGCAGTTCGGTTTCAGGCAGGTCTTGCAACGTGACACCCTGTGCACGGCGGGAGATGCAATAGGT
CAGGCTCTCGCTGAATTCCCCAATGTCAAGCACTTCCGGAATCGGGAGCGCGGCCGATGCAAAGTGCCGA
TAAACATAACGATCTTTGTAGAAACCATCGGCGCAGCTATTTACCCGCAGGACATATCCACGCCCTCCTA
CATCGAAGCTGAAAGCACGAGATTCTTCGCCCTCCGAGAGCTGCATCAGGTCGGAGACGCTGTCGAACTT
TTCGATCAGAAACTTCTCGACAGACGTCGCGGTGAGTTCAGGCTTTTTCATATCGGGGTCGTCCTCTCCA
AATGAAATGAACTTCCTTATATAGAGGAAGGGTCTTGCGAAGGATAGTGGGATTGTGCGTCATCCCTTAC
GTCAGTGGAGATATCACATCAATCCACTTGCTTTGAAGACGTGGTTGGAACGTCTTCTTTTTCCACGATG
CTCCTCGTGGGTGGGGGTCCATCTTTGGGACCACTGTCGGCAGAGGCATCTTGAACGATAGCCTTTCCTT
TATCGCAATGATGGCATTTGTAGGTGCCACCTTCCTTTTCTACTGTCCTTTTGATGAAGTGACAGATAGC
TGGGCAATGGAATCCGAGGAGGTTTCCCGATATTACCCTTTGTTGAAAAGTCTCAATAGCCCTTTGGTCT
TCTGAGACTGTATCTTTGATATTCTTGGAGTAGACGAGAGTGTCGTGCTCCACCATGTTGACGGATCTCT
AGGACGCGTCGACGCGTCGACGCGTCGACGCGTCGACGCGTCCTAGAAGCTAATTCACTGGCCGTCGTTT
TACAACGTCGTGACTGGGAAAACCCTGGCGTTACCCAACTTAATCGCCTTGCAGCACATCCCCCTTTCGC
CAGCTGGCGTAATAGCGAAGAGGCCCGCACCGATCGCCCTTCCCAACAGTTGCGCAGCCTGAATG
[44 nt withheld, positions 8956-8999]
C
[141 nt withheld, positions 9001-9141]
CCTTTGACGTTGGAGTCCACGTTCTTT
[37 nt withheld, positions 9169-9205]
ACCCTATCTCGGGCTATTCTTTTGATTTATAAGGGATTTTGCCGATTTCGGAACCACCATCAAACAGGAT
TTTCGCCTGCTGGGGCAAACCAGCGTGGACCGCTTGCTGCAACTCTCTCAGGGCCAGGCGGTGAAGGGCA
ATCAGCTGTTGCCCGTCTCACTGGTGAAAAGAAAAACCACCCCAGTACATTAAAAACGTCCGCAATGTGT
TATTAAGTTGTCTAAGCGTCAATTTGTTTACACCACAATATATCCTGCCACCAGCCAGCCAACAGCTCCC
CGACCGGCAGCTCGGCACAAAATCACCACTCGATACAGGCAGCCCATCAGTCCGGGACGGCGTCAGCGGG
AGAGCCGTTGTAAGGCGGCAGACTTTGCTCATGTTACCGATGCTATTCGGAAGAACGGCAACTAAGCTGC
CGGGTTTGAAACACGGATGATCTCGCGGAGGGTAGCATGTTGATTGTAACGATGACAGAGCGTTGCTGCC
TGTGATCAAATATCATCTCCCTCGCAGAGATCCGAATTATCAGCCTTCTTATTCATTTCTCGCTTAACCG
TGACAGGCTGTCGATCTTGAGAACTATGCCGACATAATAGGAAATCGCTGGATAAAGCCGCTGAGGAAGC
TGAGTGGCGCTATTTCTTTAGAAGTGAACGTTGACGATATCAACTCCCCTATCCATTGCTCACCGAATGG
TACAGGTCGGGGACCCGAAGTTCCGACTGTCGGCCTGATGCATCCCCGGCTGATCGACCCCAGATCTGGG
GCTGAGAAAGCCCAGTAAGGAAACAACTGTAGGTTCGAGTCGCGAGATCCCCCGGAACCAAAGGAAGTAG
GTTAAACCCGCTCCGATCAGGCCGAGCCACGCCAGGCCGAGAACATTGGTTCCTGTAGGCATCGGGATTG
GCGGATCAAACACTAAAGCTACTGGAACGAGCAGAAGTCCTCCGGCCGCCAGTTGCCAGGCGGTAAAGGT
GAGCAGAGGCACGGGAGGTTGCCACTTGCGGGTCAGCACGGTTCCGAACGCCATGGAAACCGCCCCCGCC
AGGCCCGCTGCGACGCCGACAGGATCTAGCGCTGCGTTTGGTGTCAACACCAACAGCGCCACGCCCGCAG
TTCCGCAAATAGCCCCCAGGACCGCCATCAATCGTATCGGGCTACCTAGCAGAGCGGCAGAGATGAACAC
GACCATCAGCGGCTGCACAGCGCCTACCGTCGCCGCGACCCCGCCCGGCAGGCGGTAGACCGAAATAAAC
AACAAGCTCCAGAATAGCGAAATATTAAGTGCGCCGAGGATGAAGATGCGCATCCACCAGATTCCCGTTG
GAATCTGTCGGACGATCATCACGAGCAATAAACCCGCCGGCAACGCCCGCAGCAGCATACCGGCGACCCC
TCGGCCTCGCTGTTCGGGCTCCACGAAAACGCCGGACAGATGCGCCTTGTGAGCGTCCTTGGGGCCGTCC
TCCTGTTTGAAGACCGACAGCCCAATGATCTCGCCGTCGATGTAGGCGCCGAATGCCACGGCATCTCGCA
ACCGTTCAGCGAACGCCTCCATGGGCTTTTTCTCCTCGTGCTCGTAAACGGACCCGAACATCTCTGGAGC
TTTCTTCAGGGCCGACAATCGGATCTCGCGGAAATCCTGCACGTCGGCCGCTCCAAGCCGTCGAATCTGA
GCCTTAATCACAATTGTCAATTTTAATCCTCTGTTTATCGGCAGTTCGTAGAGCGCGCCGTGCGTCCCGA
GCGATACTGAGCGAAGCAAGTGCGTCGAGCAGTGCCCGCTTGTTCCTGAAATGCCAGTAAAGCGCTGGCT
GCTGAACCCCCAGCCGGAACTGACCCCACAAGGCCCTAGCGTTTGCAATGCACCAGGTCATCATTGACCC
AGGCGTGTTCCACCAGGCCGCTGCCTCGCAACTCTTCGCAGGCTTCGCCGACCTGCTCGCGCCACTTCTT
CACGCGGGTGGAATCCGATCCGCACATGAGGCGGAAGGTTTCCAGCTTGAGCGGGTACGGCTCCCGGTGC
GAGCTGAAATAGTCGAACATCCGTCGGGCCGTCGGCGACAGCTTGCGGTACTTCTCCCATATGAATTTCG
TGTAGTGGTCGCCAGCAAACAGCACGACGATTTCCTCGTCGATCAGGACCTGGCAACGGGACGTTTTCTT
GCCACGGTCCAGGACGCGGAAGCGGTGCAGCAGCGACACCGATTCCAGGTGCCCAACGCGGTCGGACGTG
AAGCCCATCGCCGTCGCCTGTAGGCGCGACAGGCATTCCTCGGCCTTCGTGTAATACCGGCCATTGATCG
ACCAGCCCAGGTCCTGGCAAAGCTCGTAGAACGTGAAGGTGATCGGCTCGCCGATAGGGGTGCGCTTCGC
GTACTCCAACACCTGCTGCCACACCAGTTCGTCATCGTCGGCCCGCAGCTCGACGCCGGTGTAGGTGATC
TTCACGTCCTTGTTGACGTGGAAAATGACCTTGTTTTGCAGCGCCTCGCGCGGGATTTTCTTGTTGCGCG
TGGTGAACAGGGCAGAGCGGGCCGTGTCGTTTGGCATCGCTCGCATCGTGTCCGGCCACGGCGCAATATC
GAACAAGGAAAGCTGCATTTCCTTGATCTGCTGCTTCGTGTGTTTCAGCAACGCGGCCTGCTTGGCCTCG
CTGACCTGTTTTGCCAGGTCCTCGCCGGCGGTTTTTCGCTTCTTGGTCGTCATAGTTCCTCGCGTGTCGA
TGGTCATCGACTTCGCCAAACCTGCCGCCTCCTGTTCGAGACGACGCGAACGCTCCACGGCGGCCGATGG
CGCGGGCAGGGCAGGGGGAGCCAGTTGCACGCTGTCGCGCTCGATCTTGGCCGTAGCTTGCTGGACCATC
GAGCCGACGGACTGGAAGGTTTCGCGGGGCGCACGCATGACGGTGCGGCTTGCGATGGTTTCGGCATCCT
CGGCGGAAAACCCCGCGTCGATCAGTTCTTGCCTGTATGCCTTCCGGTCAAACGTCCGATTCATTCACCC
TCCTTGCGGGATTGCCCCGACTCACGCCGGGGCAATGTGCCCTTATTCCTGATTTGACCCGCCTGGTGCC
TTGGTGTCCAGATAATCCACCTTATCGGCAATGAAGTCGGTCCCGTAGACCGTCTGGCCGTCCTTCTCGT
ACTTGGTATTCCGAATCTTGCCCTGCACGAATACCAGCGACCCCTTGCCCAAATACTTGCCGTGGGCCTC
GGCCTGAGAGCCAAAACACTTGATGCGGAAGAAGTCGGTGCGCTCCTGCTTGTCGCCGGCATCGTTGCGC
CACATCTAGGTACTAAAACAATTCATCCAGTAAAATATAATATTTTATTTTCTCCCAATCAGGCTTGATC
CCCAGTAAGTCAAAAAATAGCTCGACATACTGTTCTTCCCCGATATCCTCCCTGATCGACCGGACGCAGA
AGGCAATGTCATACCACTTGTCCGCCCTGCCGCTTCTCCCAAGATCAATAAAGCCACTTACTTTGCCATC
TTTCACAAAGATGTTGCTGTCTCCCAGGTCGCCGTGGGAAAAGACAAGTTCCTCTTCGGGCTTTTCCGTC
TTTAAAAAATCATACAGCTCGCGCGGATCTTTAAATGGAGTGTCTTCTTCCCAGTTTTCGCAATCCACAT
CGGCCAGATCGTTATTCAGTAAGTAATCCAATTCGGCTAAGCGGCTGTCTAAGCTATTCGTATAGGGACA
ATCCGATATGTCGATGGAGTGAAAGAGCCTGATGCACTCCGCATACAGCTCGATAATCTTTTCAGGGCTT
TGTTCATCTTCATACTCTTCCGAGCAAAGGACGCCATCGGCCTCACTCATGAGCAGATTGCTCCAGCCAT
CATGCCGTTCAAAGTGCAGGACCTTTGGAACAGGCAGCTTTCCTTCCAGCCATAGCATCATGTCCTTTTC
CCGTTCCACATCATAGGTGGTCCCTTTATACCGGCTGTCCGTCATTTTTAAATATAGGTTTTCATTTTCT
CCCACCAGCTTATATACCTTAGCAGGAGACATTCCTTCCGTATCTTTTACGCAGCGGTATTTTTCGATCA
GTTTTTTCAATTCCGGTGATATTCTCATTTTAGCCATTTATTATTTCCTTCCTCTTTTCTACAGTATTTA
AAGATACCCCAAGAAGCTAATTATAACAAGACGAACTCCAATTCACTGTTCCTTGCATTCTAAAACCTTA
AATACCAGAAAACAGCTTTTTCAAAGTTGTTTTCAAAGTTGGCGTATAACATAGTATCGACGGAGCCGAT
TTTGAAACCACAATTATGGGTGATGCTGCCAACTTACTGATTTAGTGTATGATGGTGTTTTTGAGGTGCT
CCAGTGGCTTCTGTTTCTATCAGCTGTCCCTCCTGTTCAGCTACTGACGGGGTGGTGCGTAACGGCAAAA
GCACCGCCGGACATCAGCGCTATCTCTGCTCTCACTGCCGTAAAACATGGCAACTGCAGTTCACTTACAC
CGCTTCTCAACCCGGTACGCACCAGAAAATCATTGATATGGCCATGAATGGCGTTGGATGCCGGGCAACA
GCCCGCATTATGGGCGTTGGCCTCAACACGATTTTACGTCACTTAAAAAACTCAGGCCGCAGTCGGTAAC
CTCGCGCATACAGCCGGGCAGTGACGTCATCGTCTGCGCGGAAATGGACGAACAGTGGGGCTATGTCGGG
GCTAAATCGCGCCAGCGCTGGCTGTTTTACGCGTATGACAGTCTCCGGAAGACGGTTGTTGCGCACGTAT
TCGGTGAACGCACTATGGCGACGCTGGGGCGTCTTATGAGCCTGCTGTCACCCTTTGACGTGGTGATATG
GATGACGGATGGCTGGCCGCTGTATGAATCCCGCCTGAAGGGAAAGCTGCACGTAATCAGCAAGCGATAT
ACGCAGCGAATTGAGCGGCATAACCTGAATCTGAGGCAGCACCTGGCACGGCTGGGACGGAAGTCGCTGT
CGTTCTCAAAATCGGTGGAGCTGCATGACAAAGTCATCGGGCATTATCTGAACATAAAACACTATCAATA
AGTTGGAGTCATTACCCAATTATGATAGAATTTACAAGCTATAAGGTTATTGTCCTGGGTTTCAAGCATT
AGTCCATGCAAGTTTTTATGCTTTGCCCATTCTATAGATATATTGATAAGCGCGCTGCCTATGCCTTGCC
CCCTGAAATCCTTACATACGGCGATATCTTCTATATAAAAGATATATTATCTTATCAGTATTGTCAATAT
ATTCAAGGCAATCTGCCTCCTCATCCTCTTCATCCTCTTCGTCTTGGTAGCTTTTTAAATATGGCGCTTC
ATAGAGTAATTCTGTAAAGGTCCAATTCTCGTTTTCATACCTCGGTATAATCTTACCTATCACCTCAAAT
GGTTCGCTGGGTTTATCGCACCCCCGAACACGAGCACGGCACCCGCGACCACTATGCCAAGAATGCCCAA
GGTAAAAATTGCCGGCCCCGCCATGAAGTCCGTGAATGCCCCGACGGCCGAAGTGAAGGGCAGGCCGCCA
CCCAGGCCGCCGCCCTCACTGCCCGGCACCTGGTCGCTGAATGTCGATGCCAGCACCTGCGGCACGTCAA
TGCTTCCGGGCGTCGCGCTCGGGCTGATCGCCCATCCCGTTACTGCCCCGATCCCGGCAATGGCAAGGAC
TGCCAGCGCTGCCATTTTTGGGGTGAGGCCGTTCGCGGCCGAGGGGCGCAGCCCCTGGGGGGATGGGAGG
CCCGCGTTAGCGGGCCGGGAGGGTTCGAGAAGGGGGGGCACCCCCCTTCGGCGTGCGCGGTCACGCGCAC
AGGGCGCAGCCCTGGTTAAAAACAAGGTTTATAAATATTGGTTTAAAAGCAGGTTAAAAGACAGGTTAGC
GGTGGCCGAAAAACGGGCGGAAACCCTTGCAAATGCTGGATTTTCTGCCTGTGGACAGCCCCTCAAATGT
CAATAGGTGCGCCCCTCATCTGTCAGCACTCTGCCCCTCAAGTGTCAAGGATCGCGCCCCTCATCTGTCA
GTAGTCGCGCCCCTCAAGTGTCAATACCGCAGGGCACTTATCCCCAGGCTTGTCCACATCATCTGTGGGA
AACTCGCGTAAAATCAGGCGTTTTCGCCGATTTGCGAGGCTGGCCAGCTCCACGTCGCCGGCCGAAATCG
AGCCTGCCCCTCATCTGTCAACGCCGCGCCGGGTGAGTCGGCCCCTCAAGTGTCAACGTCCGCCCCTCAT
CTGTCAGTGAGGGCCAAGTTTTCCGCGAGGTATCCACAACGCCGGCGGCCGCGGTGTCTCGCACACGGCT
TCGACGGCGTTTCTGGCGCGTTTGCAGGGCCATAGACGGCCGCCAGCCCAGCGGCGAGGGCAACCAGCCC
GGTGAGCGTCGGAAAGGCGC
Features (pLannotate 1.2.2; 36 found; start..end, strand, type, name):
      3..89      -  CDS            traI (fragment): TRAI6_ECOLX - Experimental evidence at protein level: Swiss-Prot protein existence level 1. The initiation process of transfer DNA synthesis requires the interaction of at least three plasmid-specific components (TraH, I, and J) at the transfer origin resulting in the assembly of a specialised nucleoprotein complex - the relaxosome. Site- and strand-specific cleavage at the transfer origin is dependent on TraI and TraJ. From Escherichia coli.
    127..498     -  CDS            traJ: oriT-recognizing protein; traJ
    531..640     -  oriT           oriT: incP origin of transfer
    772..962     +  rep_origin     ori (fragment): high-copy-number ColE1/pMB1/pBR322/pUC origin of replication
   1321..1971    -  CDS            TetR: tetracycline resistance regulatory protein; tetR
   2077..2326    +  CDS            TcR (fragment): tetracycline efflux protein; tetA; confers resistance to tetracycline
   2436..2460    -  misc_feature   RB T-DNA repeat: right border repeat from nopaline C58 T-DNA
   2490..2508    +  misc_feature   MCS (fragment): pUC18/19 multiple cloning site
   2559..2904    +  promoter       CaMV 35S promoter: strong constitutive promoter from cauliflower mosaic virus
   2856..2902    +  promoter       minimal CaMV 35S promoter: minimal 35S promoter from cauliflower mosaic virus
   2914..2932    -  misc_feature   MCS (fragment): pUC18/19 multiple cloning site
   2943..3458    +  CDS            P19_TBSVC: Experimental evidence at protein level: Swiss-Prot protein existence level 1. Acts as a suppressor of RNA-mediated gene silencing, also known as post-transcriptional gene silencing (PTGS), a mechanism of plant viral defense that limits the accumulation of viral RNAs. Binds to short interfering RNAs (siRNAs) with high affinity. Acts as a molecular caliper to specifically select siRNAs based on the length of the duplex region of the RNA (By similarity). From Tomato bushy stunt virus (strain Cherry) (TBSV).
   3531..3707    +  polyA_signal   CaMV poly(A) signal: cauliflower mosaic virus polyadenylation signal
   4210..4551    +  promoter       CaMV 35S promoter: strong constitutive promoter from cauliflower mosaic virus
   4577..4601    +  protein_bind   attB1: mutant version of attB; recombination site for the Gateway® BP reaction BP Clonase™
   4649..5515    +  CDS            MYB44 (fragment): MYB44_ARATH - Also known as MYBR1 From Arabidopsis thaliana (Mouse-ear cress).
   5709..5733    -  protein_bind   attB2: mutant version of attB; recombination site for the Gateway® BP reaction BP Clonase™
   5762..5851    +  CDS            3xHA: three tandem HA epitope tags
   5885..6137    +  terminator     NOS terminator: nopaline synthase terminator and poly(A) signal
   6566..6818    -  terminator     NOS terminator: nopaline synthase terminator and poly(A) signal
   6842..7270    -  CDS            nos (fragment): DHNO_AGRT7 - Protein inferred from homology: Swiss-Prot protein existence level 3. From Agrobacterium tumefaciens (strain T37).
   7286..8311    -  CDS            HygR: aminoglycoside phosphotransferase from E. coli; aph(4)-Ia; confers resistance to hygromycin
   8321..8665    -  promoter       CaMV 35S promoter: strong constitutive promoter from cauliflower mosaic virus
   8322..8368    -  promoter       minimal CaMV 35S promoter: minimal 35S promoter from cauliflower mosaic virus
   8803..8958    +  CDS            lacZα (fragment) (sequence partly withheld): LacZα fragment of β-galactosidase; lacZ fragment
   8956..9256    +  rep_origin     M13 ori (fragment) (sequence partly withheld): M13 bacteriophage origin of replication; arrow indicates direction of (+) strand synthesis
   9257..9387    +  CDS            lacI (fragment): lac repressor; lacI; The lac repressor binds to the lac operator to inhibit transcription in E. coli. This inhibition can be relieved by adding lactose or isopropyl-β-D-thiogalactopyranoside (IPTG).
   9441..9465    -  misc_feature   LB T-DNA repeat: left border repeat from nopaline C58 T-DNA
  10922..11041   -  CDS            tetR (fragment): TETR1_ECOLX - Experimental evidence at protein level: Swiss-Prot protein existence level 1. TetR is the repressor of the tetracycline resistance element; its N-terminal region forms a helix-turn-helix structure and binds DNA. Binding of tetracycline to TetR reduces the repressor affinity for the tetracycline resistance gene (tetA) promoter operator sites. From Escherichia coli.
  11061..12209   -  CDS            trfA: trans-acting replication protein that binds to and activates oriV
  12508..13302   -  CDS            KanR: aminoglycoside phosphotransferase; aphA-3; confers resistance to kanamycin
  13494..14261   +  mobile_element IS1: prokaryotic transposable element IS1
  14270..14419   -  CDS            satA (fragment): STA_BACSU - Also known as yyaR. Experimental evidence at protein level: Swiss-Prot protein existence level 1. Involved in resistance to streptothricin, a broad-spectrum antibiotic produced by streptomycetes. Detoxifies streptothricin via acetylation of the beta amino group of the first beta-lysyl moiety of streptothricin. From Bacillus subtilis (strain 168).
  14418..14612   -  CDS            satA (fragment): STA_BACSU - Also known as yyaR. Experimental evidence at protein level: Swiss-Prot protein existence level 1. Involved in resistance to streptothricin, a broad-spectrum antibiotic produced by streptomycetes. Detoxifies streptothricin via acetylation of the beta amino group of the first beta-lysyl moiety of streptothricin. From Bacillus subtilis (strain 168).
  14615..14890   -  CDS            klaC (fragment): KLAC_ECOLX - Also known as telB. Protein predicted: Swiss-Prot protein existence level 4. Belongs to the kla operon, which is associated with cryptic tellurite resistance, and IncW plasmid fertility inhibition. From Escherichia coli.
  14954..15585   -  rep_origin     oriV: incP origin of replication
