[The description below was written by a language model from this plasmid's Addgene catalogue record and pLannotate feature annotations shown in this document.]
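Description:
pGWB14-LYX127 is a plant binary expression plasmid built on the pGWB14 Gateway-series backbone and intended for Agrobacterium-mediated transient or stable expression in plants. The 15.6 kb sequence has the broad-host-range IncP replication system (oriV with the trans-acting trfA gene), together with oriT and traJ for mobilisation. This lets it replicate in both E. coli and Agrobacterium and fits its low-copy listing. Bacterial selection is by kanamycin (aphA-3). The backbone also contains remnants such as partial tetracycline resistance genes, an IS1 element and a ColE1 origin fragment.

Between the nopaline-type right and left T-DNA borders, the annotation shows three plant cassettes. The main one places the Nicotiana benthamiana transcription factor gene Niben101Scf01169g04027.1, inserted by Gibson cloning, under the CaMV 35S promoter. The coding region is flanked by attB1 and attB2 sites and is followed by a 3xHA epitope and a NOS terminator, giving a C-terminally HA-tagged protein. The automated annotation matches the insert to Arabidopsis MYB44, which suggests a MYB-family factor, although the catalogue entry does not state the family. A second 35S-driven cassette encodes hygromycin phosphotransferase with a NOS terminator for selecting transformed plant cells. The feature table also shows a third cassette that the catalogue fields do not mention: a 35S promoter driving the tomato bushy stunt virus P19 silencing suppressor, with a CaMV polyadenylation signal. P19 is commonly used to boost transient expression by blocking post-transcriptional gene silencing.

The HA tag allows the expressed factor to be detected or immunoprecipitated. The record does not specify any downstream application beyond expression of the tagged factor.
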