Addgene plasmid #126345: pGWB14-LYX127
Purpose: With a Nicotiana benthamiana transcription factor in PGWB14 backbone, for Agrobacterium mediated transient or stable expression corresponding transcription factor fused with a C-terminal HA tag.
Depositing lab: Silin Zhong. Depositing organization: Chinese University of Hong Kong.
Backbone
  Vector backbone: pGWB14
  Vector type: Plant Expression
  Selectable markers: Hygromycin
Growth in bacteria
  Bacterial resistance: Kanamycin, 50 μg/mL
  Growth temperature: 37°C
  Growth strain: DH5alpha
  Copy number: Low Copy
Gene/Insert
  Gene/Insert name: Niben101Scf01169g04027.1
  Species: Nicotiana benthamiana
  Promoter: CaMV 35S
  Tag / fusion protein: HA (C terminal on insert)
  Cloning method: Gibson Cloning
Terms and licenses: Academic/Nonprofit Terms; Industry Terms: Not Available to Industry
How to cite: pGWB14-LYX127 was a gift from Silin Zhong (Addgene plasmid # 126345 ; http://n2t.net/addgene:126345 ; RRID:Addgene_126345)
